>Addgene plasmid #241423 | pET-HA-MBP-CatN-TEV-CfaC-eGFP-FLAG | addgene full sequence | sequence record 488596 | Addgene NGS Result
TTGAGATCCTTTTTTTCTGCGCGTAATCTGCTGCTTGCAAACAAAAAAACCACCGCTACCAGCGGTGGTT
TGTTTGCCGGATCAAGAGCTACCAACTCTTTTTCCGAAGGTAACTGGCTTCAGCAGAGCGCAGATACCAA
ATACTGTCCTTCTAGTGTAGCCGTAGTTAGGCCACCACTTCAAGAACTCTGTAGCACCGCCTACATACCT
CGCTCTGCTAATCCTGTTACCAGTGGCTGCTGCCAGTGGCGATAAGTCGTGTCTTACCGGGTTGGACTCA
AGACGATAGTTACCGGATAAGGCGCAGCGGTCGGGCTGAACGGGGGGTTCGTGCACACAGCCCAGCTTGG
AGCGAACGACCTACACCGAACTGAGATACCTACAGCGTGAGCTATGAGAAAGCGCCACGCTTCCCGAAGG
GAGAAAGGCGGACAGGTATCCGGTAAGCGGCAGGGTCGGAACAGGAGAGCGCACGAGGGAGCTTCCAGGG
GGAAACGCCTGGTATCTTTATAGTCCTGTCGGGTTTCGCCACCTCTGACTTGAGCGTCGATTTTTGTGAT
GCTCGTCAGGGGGGCGGAGCCTATGGAAAAACGCCAGCAACGCGGCCTTTTTACGGTTCCTGGCCTTTTG
CTGGCCTTTTGCTCACATGTTCTTTCCTGCGTTATCCCCTGATTCTGTGGATAACCGTATTACCGCCTTT
GAGTGAGCTGATACCGCTCGCCGCAGCCGAACGACCGAGCGCAGCGAGTCAGTGAGCGAGGAAGCGGAAG
AGCGCCTGATGCGGTATTTTCTCCTTACGCATCTGTGCGGTATTTCACACCGCAATGGTGCACTCTCAGT
ACAATCTGCTCTGATGCCGCATAGTTAAGCCAGTATACACTCCGCTATCGCTACGTGACTGGGTCATGGC
TGCGCCCCGACACCCGCCAACACCCGCTGACGCGCCCTGACGGGCTTGTCTGCTCCCGGCATCCGCTTAC
AGACAAGCTGTGACCGTCTCCGGGAGCTGCATGTGTCAGAGGTTTTCACCGTCATCACCGAAACGCGCGA
GGCAGCTGCGGTAAAGCTCATCAGCGTGGTCGTGAAGCGATTCACAGATGTCTGCCTGTTCATCCGCGTC
CAGCTCGTTGAGTTTCTCCAGAAGCGTTAATGTCTGGCTTCTGATAAAGCGGGCCATGTTAAGGGCGGTT
TTTTCCTGTTTGGTCACTGATGCCTCCGTGTAAGGGGGATTTCTGTTCATGGGGGTAATGATACCGATGA
AACGAGAGAGGATGCTCACGATACGGGTTACTGATGATGAACATGCCCGGTTACTGGAACGTTGTGAGGG
TAAACAACTGGCGGTATGGATGCGGCGGGACCAGAGAAAAATCACTCAGGGTCAATGCCAGCGCTTCGTT
AATACAGATGTAGGTGTTCCACAGGGTAGCCAGCAGCATCCTGCGATGCAGATCCGGAACATAATGGTGC
AGGGCGCTGACTTCCGCGTTTCCAGACTTTACGAAACACGGAAACCGAAGACCATTCATGTTGTTGCTCA
GGTCGCAGACGTTTTGCAGCAGCAGTCGCTTCACGTTCGCTCGCGTATCGGTGATTCATTCTGCTAACCA
GTAAGGCAACCCCGCCAGCCTAGCCGGGTCCTCAACGACAGGAGCACGATCATGCGCACCCGTGGGGCCG
CCATGCCGGCGATAATGGCCTGCTTCTCGCCGAAACGTTTGGTGGCGGGACCAGTGACGAAGGCTTGAGC
GAGGGCGTGCAAGATTCCGAATACCGCAAGCGACAGGCCGATCATCGTCGCGCTCCAGCGAAAGCGGTCC
TCGCCGAAAATGACCCAGAGCGCTGCCGGCACCTGTCCTACGAGTTGCATGATAAAGAAGACAGTCATAA
GTGCGGCGACGATAGTCATGCCCCGCGCCCACCGGAAGGAGCTGACTGGGTTGAAGGCTCTCAAGGGCAT
CGGTCGAGATCCCGGTGCCTAATGAGTGAGCTAACTTACATTAATTGCGTTGCGCTCACTGCCCGCTTTC
CAGTCGGGAAACCTGTCGTGCCAGCTGCATTAATGAATCGGCCAACGCGCGGGGAGAGGCGGTTTGCGTA
TTGGGCGCCAGGGTGGTTTTTCTTTTCACCAGTGAGACGGGCAACAGCTGATTGCCCTTCACCGCCTGGC
CCTGAGAGAGTTGCAGCAAGCGGTCCACGCTGGTTTGCCCCAGCAGGCGAAAATCCTGTTTGATGGTGGT
TAACGGCGGGATATAACATGAGCTGTCTTCGGTATCGTCGTATCCCACTACCGAGATGTCCGCACCAACG
CGCAGCCCGGACTCGGTAATGGCGCGCATTGCGCCCAGCGCCATCTGATCGTTGGCAACCAGCATCGCAG
TGGGAACGATGCCCTCATTCAGCATTTGCATGGTTTGTTGAAAACCGGACATGGCACTCCAGTCGCCTTC
CCGTTCCGCTATCGGCTGAATTTGATTGCGAGTGAGATATTTATGCCAGCCAGCCAGACGCAGACGCGCC
GAGACAGAACTTAATGGGCCCGCTAACAGCGCGATTTGCTGGTGACCCAATGCGACCAGATGCTCCACGC
CCAGTCGCGTACCGTCTTCATGGGAGAAAATAATACTGTTGATGGGTGTCTGGTCAGAGACATCAAGAAA
TAACGCCGGAACATTAGTGCAGGCAGCTTCCACAGCAATGGCATCCTGGTCATCCAGCGGATAGTTAATG
ATCAGCCCACTGACGCGTTGCGCGAGAAGATTGTGCACCGCCGCTTTACAGGCTTCGACGCCGCTTCGTT
CTACCATCGACACCACCACGCTGGCACCCAGTTGATCGGCGCGAGATTTAATCTCCGCGACAATTTGCGA
CGGCGCGTGCAGGGCCAGACTGGAGGTGGCAACGCCAATCAGCAACGACTGTTTGCCCGCCAGTTGTTGT
GCCACGCGGTTGGGAATGTAATTCAGCTCCGCCATCGCCGCTTCCACTTTTTCCCGCGTTTTCGCAGAAA
CGTGGCTGGCCTGGTTCACCACGCGGGAAACGGTCTGATAAGAGACACCGGCATACTCTGCGACATCGTA
TAACGTTACTGGTTTCACATTCACCACCCTGAATTGACTCTCTTCCGGGCGCTATCATGCCATACCGCGA
AAGGTTTTGCGCCATTCGATGGTGTCCGGGATCTCGACGCTCTCCCTTATGCGACTCCTGCATTAGGAAG
CAGCCCAGTAGTAGGTTGAGGCCGTTGAGCACCGCCGCCACAAGGAATGGTGCATGCAAGGAGATGGCGC
CCAACAGTCCCCCGGCCACGGGGCCTGCCACCATACCCACGCCGAAACAAGCGCTCATGAGCCCGAAGTG
GCGAGCCCGATCTTCCCCATCGGTGATGTCGGCGATATAGGCGCCAGCAACCGCACCTGTGGCGCCGGTG
ATGCCGGCCACGATGCGTCCGGCGTAGAGGATCGAGATCGATCTCGATCCCGCGAAATTAATACGACTCA
CTATAGGGGAATTGTGAGCGGATAACAATTCCCCTCTAGAAATAATTTTGTTTAACTTTAAGAAGGAGAT
ATACATATGGGCAGCAGCCATCATCATCATCACGGCAGCGGCCTGGTGCCGCGCGGCAGCGCTAGCATGT
CGGACTCAGAAGTCAATCAAGAAGCTAAGCCAGAGGTCAAGCCAGAAGTCAAGCCTGAGACTCACATCAA
TTTAAAGGTGTCCGATGGATCTTCAGAGATCTTCTTCAAGATCAAAAAGACCACTCCTTTAAGAAGGCTG
ATGGAAGCGTTCGCTAAAAGACAGGGTAAGGAAATGGACTCCTTAAGATTCTTGTACGACGGTATTAGAA
TTCAAGCTGATCAGACCCCTGAAGATTTGGACATGGAGGATAACGATATTATTGAGGCTCACAGAGAACA
GATTGGTGGTTACCCTTACGACGTTCCTGACTACGCTAAAATCGAAGAAGGTAAACTGGTAATCTGGATT
AACGGCGATAAAGGCTATAACGGTCTCGCTGAAGTCGGTAAGAAATTCGAGAAAGATACCGGAATTAAAG
TCACCGTTGAGCATCCGGATAAACTGGAAGAGAAATTCCCACAGGTTGCGGCAACTGGCGATGGCCCTGA
CATTATCTTCTGGGCACACGACCGCTTTGGTGGCTACGCTCAATCTGGCCTGTTGGCTGAAATCACCCCG
GACAAAGCGTTCCAGGACAAGCTGTATCCGTTTACCTGGGATGCCGTACGTTACAACGGCAAGCTGATTG
CTTACCCGATCGCTGTTGAAGCGTTATCGCTGATTTATAACAAAGATCTGCTGCCGAACCCGCCAAAAAC
CTGGGAAGAGATCCCGGCGCTGGATAAAGAACTGAAAGCGAAAGGTAAGAGCGCGCTGATGTTCAACCTG
CAAGAACCGTACTTCACCTGGCCGCTGATTGCTGCTGACGGGGGTTATGCGTTCAAGTATGAAAACGGCA
AGTACGACATTAAAGACGTGGGCGTGGATAACGCTGGCGCGAAAGCGGGTCTGACCTTCCTGGTTGACCT
GATTAAAAACAAACACATGAATGCAGACACCGATTACTCCATCGCAGAAGCTGCCTTTAATAAAGGCGAA
ACAGCGATGACCATCAACGGCCCGTGGGCATGGTCCAACATCGACACCAGCAAAGTGAATTATGGTGTAA
CGGTACTGCCGACCTTCAAGGGTCAACCATCCAAACCGTTCGTTGGCGTGCTGAGCGCAGGTATTAACGC
CGCCAGTCCGAACAAAGAGCTGGCAAAAGAGTTCCTCGAAAACTATCTGCTGACTGATGAAGGTCTGGAA
GCGGTTAATAAAGACAAACCGCTGGGTGCCGTAGCGCTGAAGTCTTACGAGGAAGAGTTGGCGAAAGATC
CACGTATTGCCGCCACCATGGAAAACGCCCAGAAAGGTGAAATCATGCCGAACATCCCGCAGATGTCCGC
TTTCTGGTATGCCGTGCGTACTGCGGTGATCAACGCCGCCAGCGGTCGTCAGACTGTCGATGAAGCCCCG
AAAGACGCGCAGACTAATGAATTCGAGTGCTTATCTGGCGACACTATGATTGAAATCCTGGATGATGATG
GAATTATTCAGAAGATTAGCATGGAAGACCTGTATCAACGCCTTGCCGGTACCTCAGAAAGTAACAAGAG
GAAATCCAATTTCTCAGAAAATCTGTACTTCCAAGGCTCTAAAAAAAAGAGAGAGCAGAGCAATGATATC
GCTCGGGGCGTCAAGATCATTAGTCGTAAGAGTCTGGGCACTCAAAACGTCTACGATATTGGAGTAGAGA
AGGACCATAATTTCCTGCTTAAGAATGGGCTGGTGGCCTCTAACTGCTTCAACATGGTGAGCAAGGGCGA
GGAGCTGTTCACCGGGGTGGTGCCCATCCTGGTCGAGCTGGACGGCGACGTAAACGGCCACAAGTTCAGC
GTGTCCGGCGAGGGCGAGGGCGATGCCACCTACGGCAAGCTGACCCTGAAGTTCATCTGCACCACCGGCA
AGCTGCCCGTGCCCTGGCCCACCCTCGTGACCACCCTGACCTACGGCGTGCAGTGCTTCAGCCGCTACCC
CGACCACATGAAGCAGCACGACTTCTTCAAGTCCGCCATGCCCGAAGGCTACGTCCAGGAGCGCACCATC
TTCTTCAAGGACGACGGCAACTACAAGACCCGCGCCGAGGTGAAGTTCGAGGGCGACACCCTGGTGAACC
GCATCGAGCTGAAGGGCATCGACTTCAAGGAGGACGGCAACATCCTGGGGCACAAGCTGGAGTACAACTA
CAACAGCCACAACGTCTATATCATGGCCGACAAGCAGAAGAACGGCATCAAGGTGAACTTCAAGATCCGC
CACAACATCGAGGACGGCAGCGTGCAGCTCGCCGACCACTACCAGCAGAACACCCCCATCGGCGACGGCC
CCGTGCTGCTGCCCGACAACCACTACCTGAGCACCCAGTCCGCCCTGAGCAAAGACCCCAACGAGAAGCG
CGATCACATGGTCCTGCTGGAGTTCGTGACCGCCGCCGGGATCACTCTCGGCATGGACGAGCTGTACAAG
GACTACAAGGACGACGACGACAAGTAAGAATTCGAGCTCCGTCGACAAGCTTGCGGCCGCACTCGAGCAC
CACCACCACCACCACTGAGATCCGGCTGCTAACAAAGCCCGAAAGGAAGCTGAGTTGGCTGCTGCCACCG
CTGAGCAATAACTAGCATAACCCCTTGGGGCCTCTAAACGGGTCTTGAGGGGTTTTTTGCTGAAAGGAGG
AACTATATCCGGATTGGCGAATGGG
[124 nt withheld, positions 6326-6449]
C
[91 nt withheld, positions 6451-6541]
A
[49 nt withheld, positions 6543-6591]
CCTTTGACGTTGGAGTCCACGTTCTTT
[37 nt withheld, positions 6619-6655]
ACCCTATCTCGGTCTATTCTTTTGATTTATAAGGGATTTTGCCGATTTCGGCCTATTGGTTAAAAAATGA
GCTGATTTAACAAAAATTTAACGCGAATTTTAACAAAATATTAACGCTTACAATTTAGGTGGCACTTTTC
GGGGAAATGTGCGCGGAACCCCTATTTGTTTATTTTTCTAAATACATTCAAATATGTATCCGCTCATGAA
TTAATTCTTAGAAAAACTCATCGAGCATCAAATGAAACTGCAATTTATTCATATCAGGATTATCAATACC
ATATTTTTGAAAAAGCCGTTTCTGTAATGAAGGAGAAAACTCACCGAGGCAGTTCCATAGGATGGCAAGA
TCCTGGTATCGGTCTGCGATTCCGACTCGTCCAACATCAATACAACCTATTAATTTCCCCTCGTCAAAAA
TAAGGTTATCAAGTGAGAAATCACCATGAGTGACGACTGAATCCGGTGAGAATGGCAAAAGTTTATGCAT
TTCTTTCCAGACTTGTTCAACAGGCCAGCCATTACGCTCGTCATCAAAATCACTCGCATCAACCAAACCG
TTATTCATTCGTGATTGCGCCTGAGCGAGACGAAATACGCGATCGCTGTTAAAAGGACAATTACAAACAG
GAATCGAATGCAACCGGCGCAGGAACACTGCCAGCGCATCAACAATATTTTCACCTGAATCAGGATATTC
TTCTAATACCTGGAATGCTGTTTTCCCGGGGATCGCAGTGGTGAGTAACCATGCATCATCAGGAGTACGG
ATAAAATGCTTGATGGTCGGAAGAGGCATAAATTCCGTCAGCCAGTTTAGTCTGACCATCTCATCTGTAA
CATCATTGGCAACGCTACCTTTGCCATGTTTCAGAAACAACTCTGGCGCATCGGGCTTCCCATACAATCG
ATAGATTGTCGCACCTGATTGCCCGACATTATCGCGAGCCCATTTATACCCATATAAATCAGCATCCATG
TTGGAATTTAATCGCGGCCTAGAGCAAGACGTTTCCCGTTGAATATGGCTCATAACACCCCTTGTATTAC
TGTTTATGTAAGCAGACAGTTTTATTGTTCATGACCAAAATCCCTTAACGTGAGTTTTCGTTCCACTGAG
CGTCAGACCCCGTAGAAAAGATCAAAGGATCTTC
Features (pLannotate 1.2.2; 24 found; start..end, strand, type, name):
      1..589     +  rep_origin     ori: high-copy-number ColE1/pMB1/pBR322/pUC origin of replication
    775..914     -  misc_feature   bom: basis of mobility region from pBR322
   1016..1207    -  CDS            rop: Rop protein, which maintains plasmids at low copy number; rop
   1224..1604    +  CDS            YPB1_ECOLX: Protein predicted: Swiss-Prot protein existence level 4. From Escherichia coli.
   1676..1967    -  CDS            TcR (fragment): tetracycline efflux protein; tet; confers resistance to tetracycline
   1982..2003    -  protein_bind   CAP binding site: CAP binding activates transcription in the presence of cAMP. E. coli catabolite activator protein
   2016..3098    -  CDS            lacI: lac repressor; lacI; The lac repressor binds to the lac operator to inhibit transcription in E. coli. This inhibition can be relieved by adding lactose or isopropyl-β-D-thiogalactopyranoside (IPTG).
   3099..3176    -  promoter       lacI promoter: lacI
   3184..3463    -  CDS            TcR (fragment): tetracycline efflux protein; tet; confers resistance to tetracycline
   3489..3507    +  promoter       T7 promoter: promoter for bacteriophage T7 RNA polymerase
   3508..3532    +  protein_bind   lac operator: The lac repressor binds to the lac operator to inhibit transcription in E. coli. This inhibition can be relieved by adding lactose or isopropyl-β-D-thiogalactopyranoside (IPTG). lac repressor encoded by lacI
   3547..3569    +  RBS            RBS: efficient ribosome binding site from bacteriophage T7 gene 10 (Olins and Rangwala, 1989)
   3613..3630    +  CDS            thrombin site: thrombin recognition and cleavage site
   3637..3930    +  CDS            SUMO: cleavable ubiquitin-like protein tag; S. cerevisiae SMT3 (truncated)
   3958..5055    +  CDS            MBP: maltose binding protein from E. coli; malE (mutated); This version of the gene does not encode a signal sequence, so MBP will remain in the cytosol.
   5164..5259    +  CDS            CBX5 (fragment): CBX5_HUMAN - Also known as HP1A. Experimental evidence at protein level: Swiss-Prot protein existence level 1. Component of heterochromatin that recognizes and binds histone H3 tails methylated at 'Lys-9' (H3K9me), leading to epigenetic repression. In contrast, it is excluded from chromatin when 'Tyr-41' of histone H3 is phosphorylated (H3Y41ph). Can interact with lamin-B receptor (LBR). This interaction can contribute to the association of the heterochromatin with the inner nuclear membrane. Involved in the formation of functional kinetochore through interaction with MIS12 complex proteins. F
   5374..6090    +  CDS            EGFP: EGFP is a basic (constitutively fluorescent) green fluorescent protein published in 1996, derived from Aequorea victoria. It is reported to be a rapidly-maturing weak dimer with moderate acid sensitivity.
   6094..6114    +  CDS            FLAG (fragment): FLAG® epitope tag, followed by an enterokinase cleavage site
   6158..6175    +  CDS            9xHis (fragment): 9xHis affinity tag
   6185..6234    +  CDS            SET1 (fragment): solubility-enhancement tag derived from T7 phage gene 10B
   6242..6289    +  terminator     T7 terminator: transcription terminator for bacteriophage T7 RNA polymerase
   6326..6754    +  rep_origin     f1 ori (sequence partly withheld): f1 bacteriophage origin of replication; arrow indicates direction of (+) strand synthesis
   6807..6864    +  promoter       AmpR promoter (fragment): bla
   6873..7688    -  CDS            KanR: aminoglycoside phosphotransferase; aph(3')-Ia; confers resistance to kanamycin in bacteria or G418 (Geneticin®) in eukaryotes
