[The description below was written by a language model from this plasmid's Addgene catalogue record and pLannotate feature annotations shown in this document.]
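Description:
pET-HA-MBP-CatN-TEV-CfaC-eGFP-FLAG is a 7.8 kb pET-family bacterial expression plasmid encoding a synthetic fusion protein described as a protein transposition cassette containing CatN and CfaC. It replicates from a ColE1/pBR322-type origin accompanied by the bom region and the rop gene, consistent with the catalogue's low-copy designation, and is selected with kanamycin through an aph(3')-Ia resistance gene. An f1 origin is also present, along with remnant tetracycline-resistance fragments typical of pBR322-derived backbones.

Expression is driven by a T7 promoter with an adjacent lac operator and the T7 gene 10 ribosome binding site, with lacI carried on the plasmid, so transcription requires T7 RNA polymerase and is IPTG-inducible. It ends at a T7 terminator. According to the catalogue, the open reading frame is His5-SUMO-HA-MBP-CatN-TEV-CfaC-eGFP-FLAG. The feature table confirms a thrombin site, a yeast SMT3-derived SUMO tag, cytosolic maltose binding protein, EGFP and a FLAG epitope in that order. The region between MBP and EGFP, where CatN, the TEV protease site and CfaC should lie, is not annotated as such. The tool instead reports only a short CBX5-like fragment there, which may be a spurious or partial match. Going by their names, CatN and CfaC are the N-terminal half of one split intein and the C-terminal half of another, arranged so that MBP and eGFP flank the cassette as distinguishable, epitope-tagged reporters. The His and SUMO elements provide affinity purification and a cleavable leader. A vector-derived His-tag fragment annotated downstream of FLAG may lie outside the reading frame. The construct is intended for producing recombinant protein for intein-based protein editing work.
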