Addgene plasmid #241423: pET-HA-MBP-CatN-TEV-CfaC-eGFP-FLAG
Purpose: Protein Transposition Cassette Containing CatN and CfaC
Depositing lab: Thomas Muir. Depositing organization: Princeton University. Publication: Protein editing using a coordinated transposition reaction. Hua Y, Tay NES, Ye X, Owen JA, Liu H, Thompson RE, Muir TW. Science. 2025 Apr 4;388(6742):68-74. doi: 10.1126/science.adq8540. Epub 2025 Apr 3. PubMed 40179182.
Backbone
  Vector backbone: pET
  Vector type: Bacterial Expression
Growth in bacteria
  Bacterial resistance: Kanamycin, 50 μg/mL
  Growth temperature: 37°C
  Growth strain: DH5alpha
  Copy number: Low Copy
Gene/Insert
  Gene/Insert name: His5-Sumo-HA-MBP-CatN-TEV-CfaC-eGFP-FLAG
  Species: Synthetic
  Tag / fusion protein: His5, HA (N terminal on insert)
  Cloning method: Gibson Cloning
Terms and licenses: Academic/Nonprofit Terms; Industry Terms: Not Available to Industry
How to cite: pET-HA-MBP-CatN-TEV-CfaC-eGFP-FLAG was a gift from Thomas Muir (Addgene plasmid # 241423 ; http://n2t.net/addgene:241423 ; RRID:Addgene_241423)
